Addgene plasmid #76802: FER gRNA (BRDN0001146110)
Purpose: 3rd generation lentiviral gRNA plasmid targeting human FER
Depositing lab: John Doench & David Root. Depositing organization: Broad Institute. Publication: Optimized sgRNA design to maximize activity and minimize off-target effects of CRISPR-Cas9. Doench JG, Fusi N, Sullender M, Hegde M, Vaimberg EW, Donovan KF, Smith I, Tothova Z, Wilen C, Orchard R, Virgin HW, Listgarten J, Root DE. Nat Biotechnol. 2016 Jan 18. doi: 10.1038/nbt.3437. PubMed 26780180.
Backbone
  Vector backbone: lentiGuide-Puro
  Backbone manufacturer: Zhang Lab (Addgene plasmid # 52963)
  Vector type: Mammalian Expression, Lentiviral, CRISPR
  Selectable markers: Puromycin
Growth in bacteria
  Bacterial resistance: Ampicillin, 100 μg/mL
  Growth temperature: 37°C
  Growth strain: DH5alpha
  Copy number: High Copy
Gene/Insert
  Gene/Insert name: FER (alt name: FER)
  gRNA/shRNA sequence: GATAACCAGTCTTGTCACAG
  Species: H. sapiens (human)
  Entrez Gene: FER (a.k.a. PPP1R74, TYK3, p94-Fer)
  Promoter: hU6
  Cloning method: Unknown
  Sequencing primers: 5′ U6-F; 3′ pS2-R
Terms and licenses: Academic/Nonprofit Terms; Industry Terms: Not Available to Industry
Depositor comments: The gRNA was designed to target a Genbank reference sequence which has since been removed from the database. Note that this plasmid does NOT contain Cas9. It should be used in conjunction with lentiCas9-Blast (Addgene #52962) or otherwise with cell lines already expressing Cas9. Browse the full kinome gRNA library at http://www.addgene.org/pooled-library/broadgpp-human-kinome/ or visit http://www.broadinstitute.org/rnai/public/ for detailed protocols and information.
How to cite: FER gRNA (BRDN0001146110) was a gift from John Doench & David Root (Addgene plasmid # 76802 ; http://n2t.net/addgene:76802 ; RRID:Addgene_76802)
