[The description below was written by a language model from this plasmid's Addgene catalogue record and pLannotate feature annotations shown in this document.]
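Description:
FER gRNA (BRDN0001146110) is a third-generation lentiviral guide RNA plasmid built on the lentiGuide-Puro backbone and designed to target the human FER gene, which encodes a non-receptor tyrosine kinase (also listed as TYK3 or p94-Fer). It belongs to a set of kinome-directed guides. In bacteria the roughly 8.3 kb plasmid is maintained through a high-copy ColE1/pUC-type origin and selected with ampicillin via the β-lactamase gene. An f1 origin, an SV40 origin and residual lac and T7/T3 elements are carried over from the backbone.

The lentiviral transfer cassette begins with an RSV promoter fused to a truncated HIV-1 5' LTR, which makes genomic RNA production Tat-independent. This is followed by the Ψ packaging signal with a partial gag sequence, the Rev response element, and a central polypurine tract. It ends in a ΔU3 self-inactivating 3' LTR, followed by an SV40 polyadenylation signal. Within this unit, a human U6 RNA polymerase III promoter drives the FER-specific 20-nucleotide spacer joined to the Streptococcus pyogenes Cas9 guide scaffold. A separate EF-1α promoter with its intron A expresses puromycin N-acetyltransferase for selection of transduced mammalian cells, with a WPRE downstream to enhance transcript expression.

The plasmid does not encode Cas9, so it must be used with a separate Cas9 vector or in cells that already express the nuclease, typically for knockout of FER. The depositor notes that the guide was designed against a GenBank reference sequence that has since been withdrawn. The cloning method is not recorded.
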