Features (pLannotate 1.2.2; 29 found; start..end, strand, type, name):
     14..80      +  CDS            small t antigen (fragment): SV40 (simian virus 40) small t antigen
    106..317     +  promoter       EF-1α core promoter: core promoter for human elongation factor EF-1α
    318..1256    +  intron         EF-1α intron A: intron upstream of the start codon of human EF-1α
   1278..1877    +  CDS            PuroR (fragment): puromycin N-acetyltransferase; pac from Streptomyces; confers resistance to puromycin
   1893..2481    +  misc_feature   WPRE: woodchuck hepatitis virus posttranscriptional regulatory element
   2532..2551    +  misc_feature   cPPT/CTS (fragment): central polypurine tract and central termination sequence of HIV-1
   2553..2786    +  LTR            3' LTR (ΔU3): self-inactivating 3' long terminal repeat (LTR) from HIV-1
   2864..2985    +  polyA_signal   SV40 poly(A) signal: SV40 polyadenylation signal
   3025..3160    +  rep_origin     SV40 ori: SV40 origin of replication
   3181..3199    -  promoter       T7 promoter: promoter for bacteriophage T7 RNA polymerase
   3207..3362    +  CDS            lacZα (fragment): LacZα fragment of β-galactosidase; lacZ fragment
   3367..3795    +  rep_origin     f1 ori (sequence partly withheld): f1 bacteriophage origin of replication; arrow indicates direction of (+) strand synthesis
   3848..3952    +  promoter       AmpR promoter: bla
   3953..4813    +  CDS            AmpR: β-lactamase; bla; confers resistance to ampicillin, carbenicillin, and related antibiotics
   4984..5572    +  rep_origin     ori: high-copy-number ColE1/pMB1/pBR322/pUC origin of replication
   5755..5847    +  CDS            lacI (fragment): lac repressor; lacI; The lac repressor binds to the lac operator to inhibit transcription in E. coli. This inhibition can be relieved by adding lactose or isopropyl-β-D-thiogalactopyranoside (IPTG).
   5860..5881    +  protein_bind   CAP binding site: CAP binding activates transcription in the presence of cAMP. E. coli catabolite activator protein
   5896..5926    +  promoter       lac promoter: promoter for the E. coli lac operon
   5934..5950    +  protein_bind   lac operator: The lac repressor binds to the lac operator to inhibit transcription in E. coli. This inhibition can be relieved by adding lactose or isopropyl-β-D-thiogalactopyranoside (IPTG). lac repressor encoded by lacI
   5995..6013    +  promoter       T3 promoter: promoter for bacteriophage T3 RNA polymerase
   6041..6267    +  promoter       RSV promoter: Rous sarcoma virus enhancer/promoter
   6268..6448    +  LTR            5' LTR (truncated): truncated 5' long terminal repeat (LTR) from HIV-1
   6495..6620    +  misc_feature   HIV-1 Ψ: packaging signal of human immunodeficiency virus type 1
   6604..6967    +  CDS            HIV-1 gag (fragment): gag protein from human immunodeficiency virus 1; gag
   7113..7346    +  misc_feature   RRE: The Rev response element (RRE) of HIV-1 allows for Rev-dependent mRNA export from the nucleus to the cytoplasm.
   7723..7749    +  CDS            Rev (fragment): human immunodeficiency virus 1 (HIV-1) Rev protein; rev; enhances nuclear export of unspliced and incompletely spliced viral mRNAs
   7753..7993    +  promoter       U6 promoter: RNA polymerase III promoter for human U6 snRNA
   8023..8098    +  misc_RNA       gRNA scaffold: guide RNA scaffold for the Streptococcus pyogenes CRISPR/Cas9 system
   8154..8271    +  misc_feature   cPPT/CTS: central polypurine tract and central termination sequence of HIV-1
>Addgene plasmid #76802 | FER gRNA (BRDN0001146110) | addgene full sequence | sequence record 186534 | Addgene Assembled Sequence
CCCGGGTGCAAAGATGGATAAAGTTTTAAACAGAGAGGAATCTTTGCAGCTAATGGACCTTCTAGGTCTT
GAAAGGAGTGGGAATTGGCTCCGGTGCCCGTCAGTGGGCAGAGCGCACATCGCCCACAGTCCCCGAGAAG
TTGGGGGGAGGGGTCGGCAATTGATCCGGTGCCTAGAGAAGGTGGCGCGGGGTAAACTGGGAAAGTGATG
TCGTGTACTGGCTCCGCCTTTTTCCCGAGGGTGGGGGAGAACCGTATATAAGTGCAGTAGTCGCCGTGAA
CGTTCTTTTTCGCAACGGGTTTGCCGCCAGAACACAGGTAAGTGCCGTGTGTGGTTCCCGCGGGCCTGGC
CTCTTTACGGGTTATGGCCCTTGCGTGCCTTGAATTACTTCCACCTGGCTGCAGTACGTGATTCTTGATC
CCGAGCTTCGGGTTGGAAGTGGGTGGGAGAGTTCGAGGCCTTGCGCTTAAGGAGCCCCTTCGCCTCGTGC
TTGAGTTGAGGCCTGGCCTGGGCGCTGGGGCCGCCGCGTGCGAATCTGGTGGCACCTTCGCGCCTGTCTC
GCTGCTTTCGATAAGTCTCTAGCCATTTAAAATTTTTGATGACCTGCTGCGACGCTTTTTTTCTGGCAAG
ATAGTCTTGTAAATGCGGGCCAAGATCTGCACACTGGTATTTCGGTTTTTGGGGCCGCGGGCGGCGACGG
GGCCCGTGCGTCCCAGCGCACATGTTCGGCGAGGCGGGGCCTGCGAGCGCGGCCACCGAGAATCGGACGG
GGGTAGTCTCAAGCTGGCCGGCCTGCTCTGGTGCCTGGCCTCGCGCCGCCGTGTATCGCCCCGCCCTGGG
CGGCAAGGCTGGCCCGGTCGGCACCAGTTGCGTGAGCGGAAAGATGGCCGCTTCCCGGCCCTGCTGCAGG
GAGCTCAAAATGGAGGACGCGGCGCTCGGGAGAGCGGGCGGGTGAGTCACCCACACAAAGGAAAAGGGCC
TTTCCGTCCTCAGCCGTCGCTTCATGTGACTCCACGGAGTACCGGGCGCCGTCCAGGCACCTCGATTAGT
TCTCGAGCTTTTGGAGTACGTCGTCTTTAGGTTGGGGGGAGGGGTTTTATGCGATGGAGTTTCCCCACAC
TGAGTGGGTGGAGACTGAAGTTAGGCCAGCTTGGCACTTGATGTAATTCTCCTTGGAATTTGCCCTTTTT
GAGTTTGGATCTTGGTTCATTCTCAAGCCTCAGACAGTGGTTCAAAGTTTTTTTCTTCCATTTCAGGTGT
CGTGACGTACGGCCACCATGACCGAGTACAAGCCCACGGTGCGCCTCGCCACCCGCGACGACGTCCCCAG
GGCCGTACGCACCCTCGCCGCCGCGTTCGCCGACTACCCCGCCACGCGCCACACCGTCGATCCGGACCGC
CACATCGAGCGGGTCACCGAGCTGCAAGAACTCTTCCTCACGCGCGTCGGGCTCGACATCGGCAAGGTGT
GGGTCGCGGACGACGGCGCCGCCGTGGCGGTCTGGACCACGCCGGAGAGCGTCGAAGCGGGGGCGGTGTT
CGCCGAGATCGGCCCGCGCATGGCCGAGTTGAGCGGTTCCCGGCTGGCCGCGCAGCAACAGATGGAAGGC
CTCCTGGCGCCGCACCGGCCCAAGGAGCCCGCGTGGTTCCTGGCCACCGTCGGAGTCTCGCCCGACCACC
AGGGCAAGGGTCTGGGCAGCGCCGTCGTGCTCCCCGGAGTGGAGGCGGCCGAGCGCGCCGGGGTGCCCGC
CTTCCTGGAGACCTCCGCGCCCCGCAACCTCCCCTTCTACGAGCGGCTCGGCTTCACCGTCACCGCCGAC
GTCGAGGTGCCCGAAGGACCGCGCACCTGGTGCATGACCCGCAAGCCCGGTGCCTGAACGCGTTAAGTCG
ACAATCAACCTCTGGATTACAAAATTTGTGAAAGATTGACTGGTATTCTTAACTATGTTGCTCCTTTTAC
GCTATGTGGATACGCTGCTTTAATGCCTTTGTATCATGCTATTGCTTCCCGTATGGCTTTCATTTTCTCC
TCCTTGTATAAATCCTGGTTGCTGTCTCTTTATGAGGAGTTGTGGCCCGTTGTCAGGCAACGTGGCGTGG
TGTGCACTGTGTTTGCTGACGCAACCCCCACTGGTTGGGGCATTGCCACCACCTGTCAGCTCCTTTCCGG
GACTTTCGCTTTCCCCCTCCCTATTGCCACGGCGGAACTCATCGCCGCCTGCCTTGCCCGCTGCTGGACA
GGGGCTCGGCTGTTGGGCACTGACAATTCCGTGGTGTTGTCGGGGAAATCATCGTCCTTTCCTTGGCTGC
TCGCCTGTGTTGCCACCTGGATTCTGCGCGGGACGTCCTTCTGCTACGTCCCTTCGGCCCTCAATCCAGC
GGACCTTCCTTCCCGCGGCCTGCTGCCGGCTCTGCGGCCTCTTCCGCGTCTTCGCCTTCGCCCTCAGACG
AGTCGGATCTCCCTTTGGGCCGCCTCCCCGCGTCGACTTTAAGACCAATGACTTACAAGGCAGCTGTAGA
TCTTAGCCACTTTTTAAAAGAAAAGGGGGGACTGGAAGGGCTAATTCACTCCCAACGAAGACAAGATCTG
CTTTTTGCTTGTACTGGGTCTCTCTGGTTAGACCAGATCTGAGCCTGGGAGCTCTCTGGCTAACTAGGGA
ACCCACTGCTTAAGCCTCAATAAAGCTTGCCTTGAGTGCTTCAAGTAGTGTGTGCCCGTCTGTTGTGTGA
CTCTGGTAACTAGAGATCCCTCAGACCCTTTTAGTCAGTGTGGAAAATCTCTAGCAGTACGTATAGTAGT
TCATGTCATCTTATTATTCAGTATTTATAACTTGCAAAGAAATGAATATCAGAGAGTGAGAGGAACTTGT
TTATTGCAGCTTATAATGGTTACAAATAAAGCAATAGCATCACAAATTTCACAAATAAAGCATTTTTTTC
ACTGCATTCTAGTTGTGGTTTGTCCAAACTCATCAATGTATCTTATCATGTCTGGCTCTAGCTATCCCGC
CCCTAACTCCGCCCATCCCGCCCCTAACTCCGCCCAGTTCCGCCCATTCTCCGCCCCATGGCTGACTAAT
TTTTTTTATTTATGCAGAGGCCGAGGCCGCCTCGGCCTCTGAGCTATTCCAGAAGTAGTGAGGAGGCTTT
TTTGGAGGCCTAGGGACGTACCCAATTCGCCCTATAGTGAGTCGTATTACGCGCGCTCACTGGCCGTCGT
TTTACAACGTCGTGACTGGGAAAACCCTGGCGTTACCCAACTTAATCGCCTTGCAGCACATCCCCCTTTC
GCCAGCTGGCGTAATAGCGAAGAGGCCCGCACCGATCGCCCTTCCCAACAGTTGCGCAGCCTGAATGGCG
AATGGG
[124 nt withheld, positions 3367-3490]
C
[91 nt withheld, positions 3492-3582]
A
[49 nt withheld, positions 3584-3632]
CCTTTGACGTTGGAGTCCACGTTCTTT
[37 nt withheld, positions 3660-3696]
ACCCTATCTCGGTCTATTCTTTTGATTTATAAGGGATTTTGCCGATTTCGGCCTATTGGTTAAAAAATGA
GCTGATTTAACAAAAATTTAACGCGAATTTTAACAAAATATTAACGCTTACAATTTAGGTGGCACTTTTC
GGGGAAATGTGCGCGGAACCCCTATTTGTTTATTTTTCTAAATACATTCAAATATGTATCCGCTCATGAG
ACAATAACCCTGATAAATGCTTCAATAATATTGAAAAAGGAAGAGTATGAGTATTCAACATTTCCGTGTC
GCCCTTATTCCCTTTTTTGCGGCATTTTGCCTTCCTGTTTTTGCTCACCCAGAAACGCTGGTGAAAGTAA
AAGATGCTGAAGATCAGTTGGGTGCACGAGTGGGTTACATCGAACTGGATCTCAACAGCGGTAAGATCCT
TGAGAGTTTTCGCCCCGAAGAACGTTTTCCAATGATGAGCACTTTTAAAGTTCTGCTATGTGGCGCGGTA
TTATCCCGTATTGACGCCGGGCAAGAGCAACTCGGTCGCCGCATACACTATTCTCAGAATGACTTGGTTG
AGTACTCACCAGTCACAGAAAAGCATCTTACGGATGGCATGACAGTAAGAGAATTATGCAGTGCTGCCAT
AACCATGAGTGATAACACTGCGGCCAACTTACTTCTGACAACGATCGGAGGACCGAAGGAGCTAACCGCT
TTTTTGCACAACATGGGGGATCATGTAACTCGCCTTGATCGTTGGGAACCGGAGCTGAATGAAGCCATAC
CAAACGACGAGCGTGACACCACGATGCCTGTAGCAATGGCAACAACGTTGCGCAAACTATTAACTGGCGA
ACTACTTACTCTAGCTTCCCGGCAACAATTAATAGACTGGATGGAGGCGGATAAAGTTGCAGGACCACTT
CTGCGCTCGGCCCTTCCGGCTGGCTGGTTTATTGCTGATAAATCTGGAGCCGGTGAGCGTGGGTCTCGCG
GTATCATTGCAGCACTGGGGCCAGATGGTAAGCCCTCCCGTATCGTAGTTATCTACACGACGGGGAGTCA
GGCAACTATGGATGAACGAAATAGACAGATCGCTGAGATAGGTGCCTCACTGATTAAGCATTGGTAACTG
TCAGACCAAGTTTACTCATATATACTTTAGATTGATTTAAAACTTCATTTTTAATTTAAAAGGATCTAGG
TGAAGATCCTTTTTGATAATCTCATGACCAAAATCCCTTAACGTGAGTTTTCGTTCCACTGAGCGTCAGA
CCCCGTAGAAAAGATCAAAGGATCTTCTTGAGATCCTTTTTTTCTGCGCGTAATCTGCTGCTTGCAAACA
AAAAAACCACCGCTACCAGCGGTGGTTTGTTTGCCGGATCAAGAGCTACCAACTCTTTTTCCGAAGGTAA
CTGGCTTCAGCAGAGCGCAGATACCAAATACTGTTCTTCTAGTGTAGCCGTAGTTAGGCCACCACTTCAA
GAACTCTGTAGCACCGCCTACATACCTCGCTCTGCTAATCCTGTTACCAGTGGCTGCTGCCAGTGGCGAT
AAGTCGTGTCTTACCGGGTTGGACTCAAGACGATAGTTACCGGATAAGGCGCAGCGGTCGGGCTGAACGG
GGGGTTCGTGCACACAGCCCAGCTTGGAGCGAACGACCTACACCGAACTGAGATACCTACAGCGTGAGCT
ATGAGAAAGCGCCACGCTTCCCGAAGGGAGAAAGGCGGACAGGTATCCGGTAAGCGGCAGGGTCGGAACA
GGAGAGCGCACGAGGGAGCTTCCAGGGGGAAACGCCTGGTATCTTTATAGTCCTGTCGGGTTTCGCCACC
TCTGACTTGAGCGTCGATTTTTGTGATGCTCGTCAGGGGGGCGGAGCCTATGGAAAAACGCCAGCAACGC
GGCCTTTTTACGGTTCCTGGCCTTTTGCTGGCCTTTTGCTCACATGTTCTTTCCTGCGTTATCCCCTGAT
TCTGTGGATAACCGTATTACCGCCTTTGAGTGAGCTGATACCGCTCGCCGCAGCCGAACGACCGAGCGCA
GCGAGTCAGTGAGCGAGGAAGCGGAAGAGCGCCCAATACGCAAACCGCCTCTCCCCGCGCGTTGGCCGAT
TCATTAATGCAGCTGGCACGACAGGTTTCCCGACTGGAAAGCGGGCAGTGAGCGCAACGCAATTAATGTG
AGTTAGCTCACTCATTAGGCACCCCAGGCTTTACACTTTATGCTTCCGGCTCGTATGTTGTGTGGAATTG
TGAGCGGATAACAATTTCACACAGGAAACAGCTATGACCATGATTACGCCAAGCGCGCAATTAACCCTCA
CTAAAGGGAACAAAAGCTGGAGCTGCAAGCTTAATGTAGTCTTATGCAATACTCTTGTAGTCTTGCAACA
TGGTAACGATGAGTTAGCAACATGCCTTACAAGGAGAGAAAAAGCACCGTGCATGCCGATTGGTGGAAGT
AAGGTGGTACGATCGTGCCTTATTAGGAAGGCAACAGACGGGTCTGACATGGATTGGACGAACCACTGAA
TTGCCGCATTGCAGAGATATTGTATTTAAGTGCCTAGCTCGATACATAAACGGGTCTCTCTGGTTAGACC
AGATCTGAGCCTGGGAGCTCTCTGGCTAACTAGGGAACCCACTGCTTAAGCCTCAATAAAGCTTGCCTTG
AGTGCTTCAAGTAGTGTGTGCCCGTCTGTTGTGTGACTCTGGTAACTAGAGATCCCTCAGACCCTTTTAG
TCAGTGTGGAAAATCTCTAGCAGTGGCGCCCGAACAGGGACTTGAAAGCGAAAGGGAAACCAGAGGAGCT
CTCTCGACGCAGGACTCGGCTTGCTGAAGCGCGCACGGCAAGAGGCGAGGGGCGGCGACTGGTGAGTACG
CCAAAAATTTTGACTAGCGGAGGCTAGAAGGAGAGAGATGGGTGCGAGAGCGTCAGTATTAAGCGGGGGA
GAATTAGATCGCGATGGGAAAAAATTCGGTTAAGGCCAGGGGGAAAGAAAAAATATAAATTAAAACATAT
AGTATGGGCAAGCAGGGAGCTAGAACGATTCGCAGTTAATCCTGGCCTGTTAGAAACATCAGAAGGCTGT
AGACAAATACTGGGACAGCTACAACCATCCCTTCAGACAGGATCAGAAGAACTTAGATCATTATATAATA
CAGTAGCAACCCTCTATTGTGTGCATCAAAGGATAGAGATAAAAGACACCAAGGAAGCTTTAGACAAGAT
AGAGGAAGAGCAAAACAAAAGTAAGACCACCGCACAGCAAGCGGCCGCTGATCTTCAGACCTGGAGGAGG
AGATATGAGGGACAATTGGAGAAGTGAATTATATAAATATAAAGTAGTAAAAATTGAACCATTAGGAGTA
GCACCCACCAAGGCAAAGAGAAGAGTGGTGCAGAGAGAAAAAAGAGCAGTGGGAATAGGAGCTTTGTTCC
TTGGGTTCTTGGGAGCAGCAGGAAGCACTATGGGCGCAGCGTCAATGACGCTGACGGTACAGGCCAGACA
ATTATTGTCTGGTATAGTGCAGCAGCAGAACAATTTGCTGAGGGCTATTGAGGCGCAACAGCATCTGTTG
CAACTCACAGTCTGGGGCATCAAGCAGCTCCAGGCAAGAATCCTGGCTGTGGAAAGATACCTAAAGGATC
AACAGCTCCTGGGGATTTGGGGTTGCTCTGGAAAACTCATTTGCACCACTGCTGTGCCTTGGAATGCTAG
TTGGAGTAATAAATCTCTGGAACAGATTTGGAATCACACGACCTGGATGGAGTGGGACAGAGAAATTAAC
AATTACACAAGCTTAATACACTCCTTAATTGAAGAATCGCAAAACCAGCAAGAAAAGAATGAACAAGAAT
TATTGGAATTAGATAAATGGGCAAGTTTGTGGAATTGGTTTAACATAACAAATTGGCTGTGGTATATAAA
ATTATTCATAATGATAGTAGGAGGCTTGGTAGGTTTAAGAATAGTTTTTGCTGTACTTTCTATAGTGAAT
AGAGTTAGGCAGGGATATTCACCATTATCGTTTCAGACCCACCTCCCAACCCCGAGGGGACCCAGAGAGG
GCCTATTTCCCATGATTCCTTCATATTTGCATATACGATACAAGGCTGTTAGAGAGATAATTAGAATTAA
TTTGACTGTAAACACAAAGATATTAGTACAAAATACGTGACGTAGAAAGTAATAATTTCTTGGGTAGTTT
GCAGTTTTAAAATTATGTTTTAAAATGGACTATCATATGCTTACCGTAACTTGAAAGTATTTCGATTTCT
TGGCTTTATATATCTTGTGGAAAGGACGAAACACCGGATAACCAGTCTTGTCACAGGTTTTAGAGCTAGA
AATAGCAAGTTAAAATAAGGCTAGTCCGTTATCAACTTGAAAAAGTGGCACCGAGTCGGTGCTTTTTTAA
GCTTGGCGTAACTAGATCTTGAGACAAATGGCAGTATTCATCCACAATTTTAAAAGAAAAGGGGGGATTG
GGGGGTACAGTGCAGGGGAAAGAATAGTAGACATAATAGCAACAGACATACAAACTAAAGAATTACAAAA
ACAAATTACAAAAATTCAAAATTTTCGGGTTTATTACAGGGACAGCAGAGATCCACTTTGGCGCCGGCTC
GAGGGGG
