>Addgene plasmid #76802 | FER gRNA (BRDN0001146110) | depositor partial sequence | sequence record 144262 | Target Sequence
GATAACCAGTCTTGTCACAG
