>Addgene plasmid #76802 | FER gRNA (BRDN0001146110) | addgene partial sequence | sequence record 186533 | hU6-F
TAGAAAGTAATAATTTCTTGGGTAGTTTGCAGTTTTAAAATTATGTTTTAAAATGGACTATCATATGCTT
ACCGTAACTTGAAAGTATTTCGATTTCTTGGCTTTATATATCTTGTGGAAAGGACGAAACACCGGATAAC
CAGTCTTGTCACAGGTTTTAGAGCTAGAAATAGCAAGTTAAAATAAGGCTAGTCCGTTATCAACTTGAAA
AAGTGGCACCGAGTCGGTGCTTTTTTAAGCTTGGCGTAACTAGATCTTGAGACAAATGGCAGTATTCATC
CACAATTTTAAAAGAAAAGGGGGGATTGGGGGGTACAGTGCAGGGGAAAGAATAGTAGACATAATAGCAA
CAGACATACAAACTAAAGAATTACAAAAACAAATTACAAAAATTCAAAATTTTCGGGTTTATTACAGGGA
CAGCAGAGATCCACTTTGGCGCCGGCTCGAGGGGGCCCGGGTGCAAAGATGGATAAAGTTTTAAACAGAG
AGGAATCTTTGCAGCTAATGGACCTTCTAGGTCTTGAAAGGAGTGGGAATTGGCTCCGGTGCCCGTCAGT
GGGCAGAGCG
